>Addgene plasmid #227975 | pFA6a-BirA-HA3-HIS3MX6 | addgene full sequence | sequence record 451854 | Addgene NGS Result
ACGCGGCCGCCAGCTGAAGCTTCGTACGCTGCAGGTCGACGGATCCCCGGGTTAATTAACAAGGACAACA
CCGTGCCCCTGAAGCTGATCGCCCTGCTGGCCAACGGCGAGTTCCACTCTGGCGAGCAGCTGGGAGAGAC
CCTGGGAATGAGCAGAGCCGCCATCAACAAGCACATCCAGACACTGAGAGACTGGGGAGTGGACGTGTTC
ACCGTGCCTGGCAAGGGCTACAGCCTGCCTGAGCCTATCCAGCTGCTGAACGCCAAGCAGATCCTGGGAC
AGCTGGATGGCGGAAGCGTGGCCGTGCTGCCTGTGATCGACTCCACCAATCAGTACCTGCTGGACAGAAT
CGGAGAGCTGAAGTCCGGCGACGCCTGCATCGCCGAGTACCAGCAGGCTGGCAGAGGAGGCAGAGGACGG
AAGTGGTTCAGCCCATTCGGAGCCAACCTGTACCTGTCCATGTTCTGGAGACTGGAGCAGGGACCTGCTG
CTGCCATCGGACTGAGTCTGGTGATCGGAATCGTGATGGCCGAGGTGCTGAGAAAGCTGGGAGCCGACAA
GGTGAGAGTGAAGTGGCCTAATGACCTGTACCTCCAGGACCGCAAGCTGGCTGGCATCCTGGTGGAGCTG
ACAGGCAAGACAGGCGATGCCGCTCAGATCGTGATCGGAGCCGGAATCAACATGGCCATGAGAAGAGTGG
AGGAGAGCGTGGTGAACCAGGGCTGGATCACCCTGCAGGAGGCTGGCATCAACCTGGACCGGAACACCCT
GGCCGCCATGCTGATCAGAGAGCTGAGAGCCGCTCTGGAGCTGTTCGAGCAGGAGGGACTGGCTCCTTAC
CTGAGCAGATGGGAGAAGCTGGACAACTTCATCAACAGACCTGTGAAGCTGATCATCGGCGACAAGGAAA
TCTTCGGCATCTCCAGAGGAATCGACAAGCAGGGAGCTCTGCTGCTGGAGCAGGACGGAATCATCAAGCC
CTGGATGGGCGGAGAAATCTCCCTGAGAAGCGCAGAGAAGTTAATTAACATCTTTTACCCATACGATGTT
CCTGACTATGCGGGCTATCCCTATGACGTCCCGGACTATGCAGGATCCTATCCATATGACGTTCCAGATT
ACGCTGCTCAGTGCTGAGGCGCGCCACTTCTAAATAAGCGAATTTCTTATGATTTATGATTTTTATTATT
AAATAAGTTATAAAAAAAATAAGTGTATACAAATTTTAAAGTGACTCTTAGGTTTTAAAACGAAAATTCT
TATTCTTGAGTAACTCTTTCCTGTAGGTCAGGTTGCTTTCTCAGGTATAGTATGAGGTCGCTCTTATTGA
CCACACCTCTACCGGCAGATCCGCTAGGGATAACAGGGTAATATAGATCTGTTTAGCTTGCCTCGTCCCC
GCCGGGTCACCCGGCCAGCGACATGGAGGCCCAGAATACCCTCCTTGACAGTCTTGACGTGCGCAGCTCA
GGGGCATGATGTGACTGTCGCCCGTACATTTAGCCCATACATCCCCATGTATAATCATTTGCATCCATAC
ATTTTGATGGCCGCACGGCGCGAAGCAAAAATTACGGCTCCTCGCTGCAGACCTGCGAGCAGGGAAACGC
TCCCCTCACAGACGCGTTGAATTGTCCCCACGCCGCGCCCCTGTAGAGAAATATAAAAGGTTAGGATTTG
CCACTGAGGTTCTTCTTTCATATACTTCCTTTTAAAATCTTGCTAGGATACAGTTCTCACATCACATCCG
AACATAAACAACCATGGCAGAACCAGCCCAAAAAAAGCAAAAACAAACTGTTCAGGAGCGCAAGGCGTTT
ATCTCCCGTATCACTAATGAAACTAAAATTCAAATCGCTATTTCGCTGAATGGTGGTTATATTCAAATAA
AAGATTCGATTCTTCCTGCAAAGAAGGATGACGATGTAGCTTCCCAAGCTACTCAGTCACAGGTCATCGA
TATTCACACAGGTGTTGGCTTTTTGGATCATATGATCCATGCGTTGGCAAAACACTCTGGTTGGTCTCTT
ATTGTTGAATGTATTGGTGACCTGCACATTGACGATCACCATACTACCGAAGATTGCGGTATCGCATTAG
GGCAAGCGTTCAAAGAAGCAATGGGTGCTGTCCGTGGTGTAAAAAGATTCGGTACTGGGTTCGCACCATT
GGATGAGGCGCTATCACGTGCCGTAGTCGATTTATCTAGTAGACCATTTGCTGTAATCGACCTTGGATTG
AAGAGAGAGATGATTGGTGATTTATCCACTGAAATGATTCCACACTTTTTGGAAAGTTTCGCGGAGGCGG
CCAGAATTACTTTGCATGTTGATTGTCTGAGAGGTTTCAACGATCACCACAGAAGTGAGAGTGCGTTCAA
GGCTTTGGCTGTTGCCATAAGAGAAGCTATTTCTAGCAATGGCACCAATGACGTTCCCTCAACCAAAGGT
GTTTTGATGTGAAGTACTGACAATAAAAAGATTCTTGTTTTCAAGAACTTGTCATTTGTATAGTTTTTTT
ATATTGTAGTTGTTCTATTTTAATCAAATGTTAGCGTGATTTATATTTTTTTTCGCCTCGACATCATCTG
CCCAGATGCGAAGTTAAGTGCGCAGAAAGTAATATCATGCGTCAATCGTATGTGAATGCTGGTCGCTATA
CTGCTGTCGATTCGATACTAACGCCGCCATCCAGTTTAAACGAGCTCGAATTCATCGATGATATCAGATC
CACTAGTGGCCTATGCGGCCGCGGATCTGCCGGTCTCCCTATAGTGAGTCGTATTAATTTCGATAAGCCA
GGTTAACCTGCATTAATGAATCGGCCAACGCGCGGGGAGAGGCGGTTTGCGTATTGGGCGCTCTTCCGCT
TCCTCGCTCACTGACTCGCTGCGCTCGGTCGTTCGGCTGCGGCGAGCGGTATCAGCTCACTCAAAGGCGG
TAATACGGTTATCCACAGAATCAGGGGATAACGCAGGAAAGAACATGTGAGCAAAAGGCCAGCAAAAGGC
CAGGAACCGTAAAAAGGCCGCGTTGCTGGCGTTTTTCCATAGGCTCCGCCCCCCTGACGAGCATCACAAA
AATCGACGCTCAAGTCAGAGGTGGCGAAACCCGACAGGACTATAAAGATACCAGGCGTTTCCCCCTGGAA
GCTCCCTCGTGCGCTCTCCTGTTCCGACCCTGCCGCTTACCGGATACCTGTCCGCCTTTCTCCCTTCGGG
AAGCGTGGCGCTTTCTCATAGCTCACGCTGTAGGTATCTCAGTTCGGTGTAGGTCGTTCGCTCCAAGCTG
GGCTGTGTGCACGAACCCCCCGTTCAGCCCGACCGCTGCGCCTTATCCGGTAACTATCGTCTTGAGTCCA
ACCCGGTAAGACACGACTTATCGCCACTGGCAGCAGCCACTGGTAACAGGATTAGCAGAGCGAGGTATGT
AGGCGGTGCTACAGAGTTCTTGAAGTGGTGGCCTAACTACGGCTACACTAGAAGAACAGTATTTGGTATC
TGCGCTCTGCTGAAGCCAGTTACCTTCGGAAAAAGAGTTGGTAGCTCTTGATCCGGCAAACAAACCACCG
CTGGTAGCGGTGGTTTTTTTGTTTGCAAGCAGCAGATTACGCGCAGAAAAAAAGGATCTCAAGAAGATCC
TTTGATCTTTTCTACGGGGTCTGACGCTCAGTGGAACGAAAACTCACGTTAAGGGATTTTGGTCATGAGA
TTATCAAAAAGGATCTTCACCTAGATCCTTTTAAATTAAAAATGAAGTTTTAAATCAATCTAAAGTATAT
ATGAGTAAACTTGGTCTGACAGTTACCAATGCTTAATCAGTGAGGCACCTATCTCAGCGATCTGTCTATT
TCGTTCATCCATAGTTGCCTGACTCCCCGTCGTGTAGATAACTACGATACGGGAGGGCTTACCATCTGGC
CCCAGTGCTGCAATGATACCGCGAGACCCACGCTCACCGGCTCCAGATTTATCAGCAATAAACCAGCCAG
CCGGAAGGGCCGAGCGCAGAAGTGGTCCTGCAACTTTATCCGCCTCCATCCAGTCTATTAATTGTTGCCG
GGAAGCTAGAGTAAGTAGTTCGCCAGTTAATAGTTTGCGCAACGTTGTTGCCATTGCTACAGGCATCGTG
GTGTCACGCTCGTCGTTTGGTATGGCTTCATTCAGCTCCGGTTCCCAACGATCAAGGCGAGTTACATGAT
CCCCCATGTTGTGCAAAAAAGCGGTTAGCTCCTTCGGTCCTCCGATCGTTGTCAGAAGTAAGTTGGCCGC
AGTGTTATCACTCATGGTTATGGCAGCACTGCATAATTCTCTTACTGTCATGCCATCCGTAAGATGCTTT
TCTGTGACTGGTGAGTACTCAACCAAGTCATTCTGAGAATAGTGTATGCGGCGACCGAGTTGCTCTTGCC
CGGCGTCAATACGGGATAATACCGCGCCACATAGCAGAACTTTAAAAGTGCTCATCATTGGAAAACGTTC
TTCGGGGCGAAAACTCTCAAGGATCTTACCGCTGTTGAGATCCAGTTCGATGTAACCCACTCGTGCACCC
AACTGATCTTCAGCATCTTTTACTTTCACCAGCGTTTCTGGGTGAGCAAAAACAGGAAGGCAAAATGCCG
CAAAAAAGGGAATAAGGGCGACACGGAAATGTTGAATACTCATACTCTTCCTTTTTCAATATTATTGAAG
CATTTATCAGGGTTATTGTCTCATGAGCGGATACATATTTGAATGTATTTAGAAAAATAAACAAATAGGG
GTTCCGCGCACATTTCCCCGAAAAGTGCCACCTGACGTCTAAGAAACCATTATTATCATGACATTAACCT
ATAAAAATAGGCGTATCACGAGGCCCTTTCGTCTCGCGCGTTTCGGTGATGACGGTGAAAACCTCTGACA
CATGCAGCTCCCGGAGACGGTCACAGCTTGTCTGTAAGCGGATGCCGGGAGCAGACAAGCCCGTCAGGGC
GCGTCAGCGGGTGTTGGCGGGTGTCGGGGCTGGCTTAACTATGCGGCATCAGAGCAGATTGTACTGAGAG
TGCACCATATGGACATATTGTCGTTAGAACGCGGCTACAATTAATACATAACCTTATGTATCATACACAT
ACGATTTAGGTGACACTATAGA
Features (pLannotate 1.2.2; 14 found; start..end, strand, type, name):
     61..1020    +  CDS            BirA(R118G): promiscuous R118G mutant of the E. coli biotin protein ligase (Cronan, 2005) also known as BirA* or BioID
   1036..1125    +  CDS            3xHA: three tandem HA epitope tags
   1158..1345    +  terminator     ADH1 terminator: S. cerevisiae ADH1; transcription terminator for the S. cerevisiae alcohol dehydrogenase 1 (ADH1) gene
   1420..1763    +  promoter       TEF promoter: Ashbya gossypii TEF promoter
   1806..2459    +  CDS            HIS3: HIS7_YEAST - Experimental evidence at protein level: Swiss-Prot protein existence level 1. From Saccharomyces cerevisiae (strain ATCC 204508 / S288c) (Baker's yeast).
   2466..2663    +  terminator     TEF terminator: Ashbya gossypii TEF terminator
   2768..2786    -  promoter       T7 promoter: promoter for bacteriophage T7 RNA polymerase
   2808..2861    -  CDS            lacI (fragment): lac repressor; lacI; The lac repressor binds to the lac operator to inhibit transcription in E. coli. This inhibition can be relieved by adding lactose or isopropyl-β-D-thiogalactopyranoside (IPTG).
   3044..3632    -  rep_origin     ori: high-copy-number ColE1/pMB1/pBR322/pUC origin of replication
   3803..4663    -  CDS            AmpR: β-lactamase; bla; confers resistance to ampicillin, carbenicillin, and related antibiotics
   4664..4768    -  promoter       AmpR promoter: bla
   4863..4898    +  CDS            rop (fragment): Rop protein, which maintains plasmids at low copy number; rop
   5000..5051    +  misc_feature   bom (fragment): basis of mobility region from pBR322
   5114..5132    +  promoter       SP6 promoter: promoter for bacteriophage SP6 RNA polymerase
