[The description below was written by a language model from this plasmid's Addgene catalogue record and pLannotate feature annotations shown in this document.]
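Description:
pFA6a-BirA-HA3-HIS3MX6 is a yeast tagging-cassette plasmid built on the pFA6a backbone, designed to fuse an HA-tagged biotin ligase to the C-terminus of a gene of interest for BioID proximity labelling in budding yeast. Although catalogued as a yeast expression vector, the annotated 5.1 kb sequence shows no yeast replication origin or centromere and no promoter upstream of the BirA coding region. This fits the usual role of pFA6a-series plasmids as templates from which a tag-plus-marker module is amplified and integrated into the genome, so that the fusion is driven by the target gene's own promoter. In E. coli the plasmid is maintained at high copy through a ColE1/pUC-type origin and selected with ampicillin via the β-lactamase gene. Flanking SP6 and T7 promoters and short fragments of lacI, rop and bom are backbone remnants.

The payload begins with an open reading frame annotated as BirA(R118G), the promiscuous mutant of the E. coli biotin protein ligase (BirA*, or BioID). This enzyme releases reactive biotinyl-AMP and so biotinylates proteins near the fusion partner. It is followed in the same orientation by three tandem HA epitopes for detection of the fusion protein, and then by the S. cerevisiae ADH1 terminator. Downstream lies the HIS3MX6 marker, in which a HIS3-type coding sequence sits between the Ashbya gossypii TEF promoter and terminator, allowing selection of integrants by histidine prototrophy in his3 strains. According to the record, the construct belongs to work characterising BioID tagging systems in yeast and exploring the interactome of the Ccr4-Not complex.
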