Addgene plasmid #227975: pFA6a-BirA-HA3-HIS3MX6
Purpose: To insert HA-tagged biotin ligase, BirA, at the C-terminus of genes; yeast BioID, HIS3MX6 marker
Depositing lab: Joseph Reese. Depositing organization: Pennsylvania State University. Publication: Characterization of BioID tagging systems in budding yeast and exploring the interactome of the Ccr4-Not complex. Pfannenstein J, Tyryshkin M, Gulden ME, Doud EH, Mosley AL, Reese JC. G3 (Bethesda). 2024 Sep 13:jkae221. doi: 10.1093/g3journal/jkae221. PubMed 39271111.
Backbone
  Vector backbone: pFa6
  Vector type: Yeast Expression
  Selectable markers: HIS3
Growth in bacteria
  Bacterial resistance: Ampicillin, 100 μg/mL
  Growth temperature: 37°C
  Growth strain: DH5alpha
  Copy number: High Copy
Gene/Insert
  Gene/Insert name: BirA
  Species: Other
  Tag / fusion protein: HA tag (C terminal on insert)
  Cloning method: Ligation Independent Cloning
Terms and licenses: Academic/Nonprofit Terms; Industry Terms: Not Available to Industry
How to cite: pFA6a-BirA-HA3-HIS3MX6 was a gift from Joseph Reese (Addgene plasmid # 227975 ; http://n2t.net/addgene:227975 ; RRID:Addgene_227975)
